>Addgene plasmid #142024 | TFORF2308 | addgene full sequence | sequence record 395932 | Addgene NGS Result
TTAATGTAGTCTTATGCAATACTCTTGTAGTCTTGCAACATGGTAACGATGAGTTAGCAACATGCCTTAC
AAGGAGAGAAAAAGCACCGTGCATGCCGATTGGTGGAAGTAAGGTGGTACGATCGTGCCTTATTAGGAAG
GCAACAGACGGGTCTGACATGGATTGGACGAACCACTGAATTGCCGCATTGCAGAGATATTGTATTTAAG
TGCCTAGCTCGATACATAAACGGGTCTCTCTGGTTAGACCAGATCTGAGCCTGGGAGCTCTCTGGCTAAC
TAGGGAACCCACTGCTTAAGCCTCAATAAAGCTTGCCTTGAGTGCTTCAAGTAGTGTGTGCCCGTCTGTT
GTGTGACTCTGGTAACTAGAGATCCCTCAGACCCTTTTAGTCAGTGTGGAAAATCTCTAGCAGTGGCGCC
CGAACAGGGACTTGAAAGCGAAAGGGAAACCAGAGGAGCTCTCTCGACGCAGGACTCGGCTTGCTGAAGC
GCGCACGGCAAGAGGCGAGGGGCGGCGACTGGTGAGTACGCCAAAAATTTTGACTAGCGGAGGCTAGAAG
GAGAGAGATGGGTGCGAGAGCGTCAGTATTAAGCGGGGGAGAATTAGATCGCGATGGGAAAAAATTCGGT
TAAGGCCAGGGGGAAAGAAAAAATATAAATTAAAACATATAGTATGGGCAAGCAGGGAGCTAGAACGATT
CGCAGTTAATCCTGGCCTGTTAGAAACATCAGAAGGCTGTAGACAAATACTGGGACAGCTACAACCATCC
CTTCAGACAGGATCAGAAGAACTTAGATCATTATATAATACAGTAGCAACCCTCTATTGTGTGCATCAAA
GGATAGAGATAAAAGACACCAAGGAAGCTTTAGACAAGATAGAGGAAGAGCAAAACAAAAGTAAGACCAC
CGCACAGCAAGCGGCCGCTGATCTTCAGACCTGGAGGAGGAGATATGAGGGACAATTGGAGAAGTGAATT
ATATAAATATAAAGTAGTAAAAATTGAACCATTAGGAGTAGCACCCACCAAGGCAAAGAGAAGAGTGGTG
CAGAGAGAAAAAAGAGCAGTGGGAATAGGAGCTTTGTTCCTTGGGTTCTTGGGAGCAGCAGGAAGCACTA
TGGGCGCAGCGTCAATGACGCTGACGGTACAGGCCAGACAATTATTGTCTGGTATAGTGCAGCAGCAGAA
CAATTTGCTGAGGGCTATTGAGGCGCAACAGCATCTGTTGCAACTCACAGTCTGGGGCATCAAGCAGCTC
CAGGCAAGAATCCTGGCTGTGGAAAGATACCTAAAGGATCAACAGCTCCTGGGGATTTGGGGTTGCTCTG
GAAAACTCATTTGCACCACTGCTGTGCCTTGGAATGCTAGTTGGAGTAATAAATCTCTGGAACAGATTTG
GAATCACACGACCTGGATGGAGTGGGACAGAGAAATTAACAATTACACAAGCTTAATACACTCCTTAATT
GAAGAATCGCAAAACCAGCAAGAAAAGAATGAACAAGAATTATTGGAATTAGATAAATGGGCAAGTTTGT
GGAATTGGTTTAACATAACAAATTGGCTGTGGTATATAAAATTATTCATAATGATAGTAGGAGGCTTGGT
AGGTTTAAGAATAGTTTTTGCTGTACTTTCTATAGTGAATAGAGTTAGGCAGGGATATTCACCATTATCG
TTTCAGACCCACCTCCCAACCCCGAGGGGACCCATGCATTGCATCTCAATTAGTCAGCAACCAGGTGTGG
AAAGTCCCCAGGCTCCCCAGCAGGCAGAAGTATGCAAAGCATGCGTCTCAATTAGTCAGCAACCATAGTC
CCGCCCCTAACTCCGCCCATCCCGCCCCTAACTCCGCCCAGTTCCGCCCATTCTCCGCCCCATGGCTGAC
TAATTTTTTTTATTTATGCAGAGGCCGAGGCCGCCTCGGCCTCTGAGCTATTCCAGAAGTAGTGAGGAGG
CTTTTTTGGAGGCCTAGGCTTTTGCAAAAAGCTTTCTAGAGGTACCACCGGAGCTTACCATGACCGAGTA
CAAGCCCACGGTGCGCCTCGCCACCCGCGACGACGTCCCCAGGGCCGTACGCACCCTCGCCGCCGCGTTC
GCCGACTACCCCGCCACGCGCCACACCGTCGATCCGGACCGCCACATCGAGCGGGTCACCGAGCTGCAAG
AACTCTTCCTCACGCGCGTCGGGCTCGACATCGGCAAGGTGTGGGTCGCGGACGACGGCGCCGCCGTGGC
GGTCTGGACCACGCCGGAGAGCGTCGAAGCGGGGGCGGTGTTCGCCGAGATCGGCCCGCGCATGGCCGAG
TTGAGCGGTTCCCGGCTGGCCGCGCAGCAACAGATGGAAGGCCTCCTGGCGCCGCACCGGCCCAAGGAGC
CCGCGTGGTTCCTGGCCACCGTCGGCGTCTCGCCCGACCACCAGGGCAAGGGTCTGGGCAGCGCCGTCGT
GCTCCCCGGAGTGGAGGCGGCCGAGCGCGCCGGGGTGCCCGCCTTCCTGGAGACCTCCGCGCCCCGCAAC
CTCCCCTTCTACGAGCGGCTCGGCTTCACCGTCACCGCCGACGTCGAGGTGCCCGAAGGACCGCGCACCT
GGTGCATGACCCGCAAGCCCGGTGCCAGTTAACGAATTCTAGATCTTGAGACAAATGGCAGTATTCATCC
ACAATTTTAAAAGAAAAGGGGGGATTGGGGGGTACAGTGCAGGGGAAAGAATAGTAGACATAATAGCAAC
AGACATACAAACTAAAGAATTACAAAAACAAATTACAAAAATTCAAAATTTTCGGGTTTATTACAGGGAC
AGCAGAGATCCACTTTGGCGCCGGCTCGAGGCCTGCAGGTGCAAAGATGGATAAAGTTTTAAACAGAGAG
GAATCTTTGCAGCTAATGGACCTTCTAGGTCTTGAAAGGAGTGGGAATTGGCTCCGGTGCCCGTCAGTGG
GCAGAGCGCACATCGCCCACAGTCCCCGAGAAGTTGGGGGGAGGGGTCGGCAATTGAACCGGTGCCTAGA
GAAGGTGGCGCGGGGTAAACTGGGAAAGTGATGTCGTGTACTGGCTCCGCCTTTTTCCCGAGGGTGGGGG
AGAACCGTATATAAGTGCAGTAGTCGCCGTGAACGTTCTTTTTCGCAACGGGTTTGCCGCCAGAACACAG
GTAAGTGCCGTGTGTGGTTCCCGCGGGCCTGGCCTCTTTACGGGTTATGGCCCTTGCGTGCCTTGAATTA
CTTCCACCTGGCTGCAGTACGTGATTCTTGATCCCGAGCTTCGGGTTGGAAGTGGGTGGGAGAGTTCGAG
GCCTTGCGCTTAAGGAGCCCCTTCGCCTCGTGCTTGAGTTGAGGCCTGGCCTGGGCGCTGGGGCCGCCGC
GTGCGAATCTGGTGGCACCTTCGCGCCTGTCTCGCTGCTTTCGATAAGTCTCTAGCCATTTAAAATTTTT
GATGACCTGCTGCGACGCTTTTTTTCTGGCAAGATAGTCTTGTAAATGCGGGCCAAGATCTGCACACTGG
TATTTCGGTTTTTGGGGCCGCGGGCGGCGACGGGGCCCGTGCGTCCCAGCGCACATGTTCGGCGAGGCGG
GGCCTGCGAGCGCGGCCACCGAGAATCGGACGGGGGTAGTCTCAAGCTGGCCGGCCTGCTCTGGTGCCTG
GCCTCGCGCCGCCGTGTATCGCCCCGCCCTGGGCGGCAAGGCTGGCCCGGTCGGCACCAGTTGCGTGAGC
GGAAAGATGGCCGCTTCCCGGCCCTGCTGCAGGGAGCTCAAAATGGAGGACGCGGCGCTCGGGAGAGCGG
GCGGGTGAGTCACCCACACAAAGGAAAAGGGCCTTTCCGTCCTCAGCCGTCGCTTCATGTGACTCCACGG
AGTACCGGGCGCCGTCCAGGCACCTCGATTAGTTCTCGAGCTTTTGGAGTACGTCGTCTTTAGGTTGGGG
GGAGGGGTTTTATGCGATGGAGTTTCCCCACACTGAGTGGGTGGAGACTGAAGTTAGGCCAGCTTGGCAC
TTGATGTAATTCTCCTTGGAATTTGCCCTTTTTGAGTTTGGATCTTGGTTCATTCTCAAGCCTCAGACAG
TGGTTCAAAGTTTTTTTCTTCCATTTCAGGTGTCGTGAGGCTAGCACCGCCACCATGGATGGATTTTATG
ACCAGCAAGTGCCTTACATGGTCACCAATAGTCAGCGTGGGAGAAATTGTAACGAGAAACCAACAAATGT
CAGGAAAAGAAAATTCATTAACAGAGATCTGGCTCATGATTCAGAAGAACTCTTTCAAGATCTAAGTCAA
TTACAGGAAACATGGCTTGCAGAAGTGGCTTTTCATGGCCTGCCACTGAAAATCAAGAAAGAACCCCACA
GTCCATGTTCAGAAATCAGCTCTGCCTGCAGTCAAGAACAGCCCTTTAAATTCAGCTATGGAGAAAAGTG
CCTGTACAATGTCAGTGCCTATGATCAGAAGCCACAAGTGGGAATGAGGCCCTCCAACCCCCCCACACCA
TCCAGCACGCCAGTGTCCCCACTGCATCATGCATCTCCAAACTCAACTCATACACCGAAACCTGACCGGG
CCTTCCCAGCTCACCTCCCTCCATCGCAGTCCATACCAGATAGCAGCTACCCCATGGACCACAGATTTCG
CCGCCAGCTTTCTGAACCCTGTAACTCCTTTCCTCCTTTGCCGACGATGCCAAGGGAAGGACGTCCTATG
TACCAACGCCAGATGTCTGAGCCAAACATCCCCTTCCCACCACAAGGCTTTAAGCAGGAGTACCACGACC
CAGTGTATGAACACAACACCATGGTTGGCAGTGCGGCCAGCCAAAGCTTTCCCCCTCCTCTGATGATTAA
ACAGGAACCCAGAGATTTTGCATATGACTCAGAAGTGCCTAGCTGCCACTCCATTTATATGAGGCAAGAA
GGCTTCCTGGCTCATCCCAGCAGAACAGAAGGCTGTATGTTTGAAAAGGGCCCCAGGCAGTTTTATGATG
ACACCTGTGTTGTCCCAGAAAAATTCGATGGAGACATCAAACAAGAGCCAGGAATGTATCGGGAAGGACC
CACATACCAACGGCGAGGATCACTTCAGCTCTGGCAGTTTTTGGTAGCTCTTCTGGATGACCCTTCAAAT
TCTCATTTTATTGCCTGGACTGGTCGAGGCATGGAATTTAAACTGATTGAGCCTGAAGAGGTGGCCCGAC
GTTGGGGCATTCAGAAAAACAGGCCAGCTATGAACTATGATAAACTTAGCCGTTCACTCCGCTATTACTA
TGAGAAAGGAATTATGCAAAAGGTGGCTGGAGAGAGATATGTCTACAAGTTTGTGTGTGATCCAGAAGCC
CTTTTCTCCATGGCCTTTCCAGATAATCAGCGTCCACTGCTGAAGACAGACATGGAACGTCACATCAACG
AGGAGGACACAGTGCCTCTTTCTCACTTTGATGAGAGCATGGCCTACATGCCGGAAGGGGGCTGCTGCAA
CCCCCACCCCTACAACGAAGGCTACGTGTATTAGTAATGAACTAGTCCGTAACTTGAAAGTATTTCGATT
TCTTGGCTTTATATATCTTGTGGAAAGGACGACCAAGCAACGACCAAACGACTAACACGCGTTAAGTCGA
CAATCAACCTCTGGATTACAAAATTTGTGAAAGATTGACTGGTATTCTTAACTATGTTGCTCCTTTTACG
CTATGTGGATACGCTGCTTTAATGCCTTTGTATCATGCTATTGCTTCCCGTATGGCTTTCATTTTCTCCT
CCTTGTATAAATCCTGGTTGCTGTCTCTTTATGAGGAGTTGTGGCCCGTTGTCAGGCAACGTGGCGTGGT
GTGCACTGTGTTTGCTGACGCAACCCCCACTGGTTGGGGCATTGCCACCACCTGTCAGCTCCTTTCCGGG
ACTTTCGCTTTCCCCCTCCCTATTGCCACGGCGGAACTCATCGCCGCCTGCCTTGCCCGCTGCTGGACAG
GGGCTCGGCTGTTGGGCACTGACAATTCCGTGGTGTTGTCGGGGAAATCATCGTCCTTTCCTTGGCTGCT
CGCCTGTGTTGCCACCTGGATTCTGCGCGGGACGTCCTTCTGCTACGTCCCTTCGGCCCTCAATCCAGCG
GACCTTCCTTCCCGCGGCCTGCTGCCGGCTCTGCGGCCTCTTCCGCGTCTTCGCCTTCGCCCTCAGACGA
GTCGGATCTCCCTTTGGGCCGCCTCCCCGCGTCGACTTTAAGACCAATGACTTACAAGGCAGCTGTAGAT
CTTAGCCACTTTTTAAAAGAAAAGGGGGGACTGGAAGGGCTAATTCACTCCCAACGAAGACAAGATCTGC
TTTTTGCTTGTACTGGGTCTCTCTGGTTAGACCAGATCTGAGCCTGGGAGCTCTCTGGCTAACTAGGGAA
CCCACTGCTTAAGCCTCAATAAAGCTTGCCTTGAGTGCTTCAAGTAGTGTGTGCCCGTCTGTTGTGTGAC
TCTGGTAACTAGAGATCCCTCAGACCCTTTTAGTCAGTGTGGAAAATCTCTAGCAGTACGTATAGTAGTT
CATGTCATCTTATTATTCAGTATTTATAACTTGCAAAGAAATGAATATCAGAGAGTGAGAGGAACTTGTT
TATTGCAGCTTATAATGGTTACAAATAAAGCAATAGCATCACAAATTTCACAAATAAAGCATTTTTTTCA
CTGCATTCTAGTTGTGGTTTGTCCAAACTCATCAATGTATCTTATCATGTCTGGCTCTAGCTATCCCGCC
CCTAACTCCGCCCATCCCGCCCCTAACTCCGCCCAGTTCCGCCCATTCTCCGCCCCATGGCTGACTAATT
TTTTTTATTTATGCAGAGGCCGAGGCCGCCTCGGCCTCTGAGCTATTCCAGAAGTAGTGAGGAGGCTTTT
TTGGAGGCCTAGGGACGTACCCAATTCGCCCTATAGTGAGTCGTATTACGCGCGCTCACTGGCCGTCGTT
TTACAACGTCGTGACTGGGAAAACCCTGGCGTTACCCAACTTAATCGCCTTGCAGCACATCCCCCTTTCG
CCAGCTGGCGTAATAGCGAAGAGGCCCGCACCGATCGCCCTTCCCAACAGTTGCGCAGCCTGAATGGCGA
ATGGG
[124 nt withheld, positions 7076-7199]
C
[91 nt withheld, positions 7201-7291]
A
[49 nt withheld, positions 7293-7341]
CCTTTGACGTTGGAGTCCACGTTCTTT
[37 nt withheld, positions 7369-7405]
ACCCTATCTCGGTCTATTCTTTTGATTTATAAGGGATTTTGCCGATTTCGGCCTATTGGTTAAAAAATGA
GCTGATTTAACAAAAATTTAACGCGAATTTTAACAAAATATTAACGCTTACAATTTAGGTGGCACTTTTC
GGGGAAATGTGCGCGGAACCCCTATTTGTTTATTTTTCTAAATACATTCAAATATGTATCCGCTCATGAG
ACAATAACCCTGATAAATGCTTCAATAATATTGAAAAAGGAAGAGTATGAGTATTCAACATTTCCGTGTC
GCCCTTATTCCCTTTTTTGCGGCATTTTGCCTTCCTGTTTTTGCTCACCCAGAAACGCTGGTGAAAGTAA
AAGATGCTGAAGATCAGTTGGGTGCACGAGTGGGTTACATCGAACTGGATCTCAACAGCGGTAAGATCCT
TGAGAGTTTTCGCCCCGAAGAACGTTTTCCAATGATGAGCACTTTTAAAGTTCTGCTATGTGGCGCGGTA
TTATCCCGTATTGACGCCGGGCAAGAGCAACTCGGTCGCCGCATACACTATTCTCAGAATGACTTGGTTG
AGTACTCACCAGTCACAGAAAAGCATCTTACGGATGGCATGACAGTAAGAGAATTATGCAGTGCTGCCAT
AACCATGAGTGATAACACTGCGGCCAACTTACTTCTGACAACGATCGGAGGACCGAAGGAGCTAACCGCT
TTTTTGCACAACATGGGGGATCATGTAACTCGCCTTGATCGTTGGGAACCGGAGCTGAATGAAGCCATAC
CAAACGACGAGCGTGACACCACGATGCCTGTAGCAATGGCAACAACGTTGCGCAAACTATTAACTGGCGA
ACTACTTACTCTAGCTTCCCGGCAACAATTAATAGACTGGATGGAGGCGGATAAAGTTGCAGGACCACTT
CTGCGCTCGGCCCTTCCGGCTGGCTGGTTTATTGCTGATAAATCTGGAGCCGGTGAGCGTGGGTCTCGCG
GTATCATTGCAGCACTGGGGCCAGATGGTAAGCCCTCCCGTATCGTAGTTATCTACACGACGGGGAGTCA
GGCAACTATGGATGAACGAAATAGACAGATCGCTGAGATAGGTGCCTCACTGATTAAGCATTGGTAACTG
TCAGACCAAGTTTACTCATATATACTTTAGATTGATTTAAAACTTCATTTTTAATTTAAAAGGATCTAGG
TGAAGATCCTTTTTGATAATCTCATGACCAAAATCCCTTAACGTGAGTTTTCGTTCCACTGAGCGTCAGA
CCCCGTAGAAAAGATCAAAGGATCTTCTTGAGATCCTTTTTTTCTGCGCGTAATCTGCTGCTTGCAAACA
AAAAAACCACCGCTACCAGCGGTGGTTTGTTTGCCGGATCAAGAGCTACCAACTCTTTTTCCGAAGGTAA
CTGGCTTCAGCAGAGCGCAGATACCAAATACTGTTCTTCTAGTGTAGCCGTAGTTAGGCCACCACTTCAA
GAACTCTGTAGCACCGCCTACATACCTCGCTCTGCTAATCCTGTTACCAGTGGCTGCTGCCAGTGGCGAT
AAGTCGTGTCTTACCGGGTTGGACTCAAGACGATAGTTACCGGATAAGGCGCAGCGGTCGGGCTGAACGG
GGGGTTCGTGCACACAGCCCAGCTTGGAGCGAACGACCTACACCGAACTGAGATACCTACAGCGTGAGCT
ATGAGAAAGCGCCACGCTTCCCGAAGGGAGAAAGGCGGACAGGTATCCGGTAAGCGGCAGGGTCGGAACA
GGAGAGCGCACGAGGGAGCTTCCAGGGGGAAACGCCTGGTATCTTTATAGTCCTGTCGGGTTTCGCCACC
TCTGACTTGAGCGTCGATTTTTGTGATGCTCGTCAGGGGGGCGGAGCCTATGGAAAAACGCCAGCAACGC
GGCCTTTTTACGGTTCCTGGCCTTTTGCTGGCCTTTTGCTCACATGTTCTTTCCTGCGTTATCCCCTGAT
TCTGTGGATAACCGTATTACCGCCTTTGAGTGAGCTGATACCGCTCGCCGCAGCCGAACGACCGAGCGCA
GCGAGTCAGTGAGCGAGGAAGCGGAAGAGCGCCCAATACGCAAACCGCCTCTCCCCGCGCGTTGGCCGAT
TCATTAATGCAGCTGGCACGACAGGTTTCCCGACTGGAAAGCGGGCAGTGAGCGCAACGCAATTAATGTG
AGTTAGCTCACTCATTAGGCACCCCAGGCTTTACACTTTATGCTTCCGGCTCGTATGTTGTGTGGAATTG
TGAGCGGATAACAATTTCACACAGGAAACAGCTATGACCATGATTACGCCAAGCGCGCAATTAACCCTCA
CTAAAGGGAACAAAAGCTGGAGCTGCAAGC
Features (pLannotate 1.2.2; 31 found; start..end, strand, type, name):
      5..231     +  promoter       RSV promoter: Rous sarcoma virus enhancer/promoter
    232..412     +  LTR            5' LTR (truncated): truncated 5' long terminal repeat (LTR) from HIV-1
    459..584     +  misc_feature   HIV-1 Ψ: packaging signal of human immunodeficiency virus type 1
    568..931     +  CDS            HIV-1 gag (fragment): gag protein from human immunodeficiency virus 1; gag
   1077..1310    +  misc_feature   RRE: The Rev response element (RRE) of HIV-1 allows for Rev-dependent mRNA export from the nucleus to the cytoplasm.
   1687..1713    +  CDS            Rev (fragment): human immunodeficiency virus 1 (HIV-1) Rev protein; rev; enhances nuclear export of unspliced and incompletely spliced viral mRNAs
   1720..1743    +  promoter       SV40 promoter (fragment): SV40 early promoter
   1744..1815    +  promoter       SV40 promoter (fragment): SV40 enhancer and early promoter
   1839..1974    +  rep_origin     SV40 ori: SV40 origin of replication
   2020..2616    +  CDS            PuroR (fragment): puromycin N-acetyltransferase; pac from Streptomyces; confers resistance to puromycin
   2665..2782    +  misc_feature   cPPT/CTS: central polypurine tract and central termination sequence of HIV-1
   2847..2913    +  CDS            small t antigen (fragment): SV40 (simian virus 40) small t antigen
   2920..4098    +  promoter       EF-1α promoter: strong constitutive promoter for human elongation factor EF-1α
   4115..5491    +  CDS            ETV1: ETV1_HUMAN - Also known as ER81. Experimental evidence at protein level: Swiss-Prot protein existence level 1. Transcriptional activator that binds to DNA sequences containing the consensus pentanucleotide 5'-CGGA[AT]-3'. From Homo sapiens (Human).
   5507..5560    +  promoter       U6 promoter (fragment): RNA polymerase III promoter for human U6 snRNA
   5602..6190    +  misc_feature   WPRE: woodchuck hepatitis virus posttranscriptional regulatory element
   6241..6260    +  misc_feature   cPPT/CTS (fragment): central polypurine tract and central termination sequence of HIV-1
   6262..6495    +  LTR            3' LTR (ΔU3): self-inactivating 3' long terminal repeat (LTR) from HIV-1
   6573..6694    +  polyA_signal   SV40 poly(A) signal: SV40 polyadenylation signal
   6734..6869    +  rep_origin     SV40 ori: SV40 origin of replication
   6890..6908    -  promoter       T7 promoter: promoter for bacteriophage T7 RNA polymerase
   6916..7071    +  CDS            lacZα (fragment): LacZα fragment of β-galactosidase; lacZ fragment
   7076..7504    +  rep_origin     f1 ori (sequence partly withheld): f1 bacteriophage origin of replication; arrow indicates direction of (+) strand synthesis
   7557..7661    +  promoter       AmpR promoter: bla
   7662..8522    +  CDS            AmpR: β-lactamase; bla; confers resistance to ampicillin, carbenicillin, and related antibiotics
   8693..9281    +  rep_origin     ori: high-copy-number ColE1/pMB1/pBR322/pUC origin of replication
   9464..9556    +  CDS            lacI (fragment): lac repressor; lacI; The lac repressor binds to the lac operator to inhibit transcription in E. coli. This inhibition can be relieved by adding lactose or isopropyl-β-D-thiogalactopyranoside (IPTG).
   9569..9590    +  protein_bind   CAP binding site: CAP binding activates transcription in the presence of cAMP. E. coli catabolite activator protein
   9605..9635    +  promoter       lac promoter: promoter for the E. coli lac operon
   9643..9659    +  protein_bind   lac operator: The lac repressor binds to the lac operator to inhibit transcription in E. coli. This inhibition can be relieved by adding lactose or isopropyl-β-D-thiogalactopyranoside (IPTG). lac repressor encoded by lacI
   9704..9722    +  promoter       T3 promoter: promoter for bacteriophage T3 RNA polymerase
