[The description below was written by a language model from this plasmid's Addgene catalogue record and pLannotate feature annotations shown in this document.]
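Description:
TFORF2308 is a third-generation-style, self-inactivating lentiviral expression plasmid built on the pLX_TRC317 backbone, and it carries the human transcription factor ETV1 (also known as ER81). It belongs to a barcoded transcription factor ORF collection in which each construct has a unique 24-bp barcode, so that individual factors can be identified by sequencing in pooled overexpression screens, such as those for directed differentiation. In bacteria the plasmid replicates from a high-copy ColE1/pUC-type origin and is selected with ampicillin through the bla gene. An f1 origin and remnants of a lac/lacZα cloning region flanked by T7 and T3 promoters are also present. The depositor notes a risk of recombination, which is common for LTR-containing plasmids.

The viral genome is transcribed from an RSV promoter fused to a truncated HIV-1 5' LTR. Downstream lie the Ψ packaging signal with a partial gag sequence, the Rev response element for Rev-dependent nuclear export, and a cPPT/CTS element that aids nuclear import of the reverse-transcribed genome. Within the provirus, an SV40 early promoter drives puromycin N-acetyltransferase for selection of transduced mammalian cells. The strong constitutive EF-1α promoter drives the ETV1 ORF, which was synthesized and corresponds to the listed RefSeq/Ensembl transcripts. A WPRE after the ORF enhances transcript stability and expression, and it is followed by a ΔU3 3' LTR and an SV40 polyadenylation signal. The barcode is not annotated in the feature table. A short U6-promoter-like fragment is annotated between the ORF and the WPRE, but the record does not explain its role. No epitope tag is annotated.
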