Addgene plasmid #142024: TFORF2308
Purpose: Lentiviral vector for overexpressing transcription factor ORFs with unique 24-bp barcodes. Barcodes facilitate identification of transcription factors in pooled screens.
Depositing lab: Feng Zhang. Depositing organization: Broad Institute. Publication: A transcription factor atlas of directed differentiation. Joung J, Ma S, Tay T, Geiger-Schuller KR, Kirchgatterer PC, Verdine VK, Guo B, Arias-Garcia MA, Allen WE, Singh A, Kuksenko O, Abudayyeh OO, Gootenberg JS, Fu Z, Macrae RK, Buenrostro JD, Regev A, Zhang F. Cell. 2023 Jan 5;186(1):209-229.e26. doi: 10.1016/j.cell.2022.11.026. PubMed 36608654.
Backbone
  Vector backbone: pLX_TRC317
  Backbone manufacturer: Broad Institute Genetic Perturbation Platform
  Backbone size w/o insert (bp): 8264
  Vector type: Mammalian Expression, Lentiviral
  Selectable markers: Puromycin
Growth in bacteria
  Bacterial resistance: Ampicillin, 100 μg/mL
  Growth temperature: 37°C
  Growth strain: NEB Stable
  Copy number: High Copy
Gene/Insert
  Gene/Insert name: ETV1
  Species: H. sapiens (human)
  Insert size (bp): 1481
  Entrez Gene: ETV1 (a.k.a. ER81)
  Promoter: EF1a
  Cloning method: Unknown
  Sequencing primers: 5′ GGGTGGAGACTGAAGTTAGGCCAG; 3′ CACATAGCGTAAAAGGAGCAACATAG
Terms and licenses: Academic/Nonprofit Terms; Industry Terms: Not Available to Industry
Depositor comments: NM_001163149,NM_001163148,ENST00000242066,ENST00000403685 . The transcription factor ORF portion of this plasmid was synthesized by Genewiz. Please test multiple small colonies in case of plasmid recombination. To make this collection available in a timely manner, a portion of this collection was not fully sequenced by Addgene. If an Addgene verified full plasmid sequence is not available, please contact us prior to placing an order to request the full sequence.
How to cite: TFORF2308 was a gift from Feng Zhang (Addgene plasmid # 142024 ; http://n2t.net/addgene:142024 ; RRID:Addgene_142024)
