>Addgene plasmid #142024 | TFORF2308 | depositor partial sequence | sequence record 278209 | Insert
ACCGCCACCATGGATGGATTTTATGACCAGCAAGTGCCTTACATGGTCACCAATAGTCAGCGTGGGAGAA
ATTGTAACGAGAAACCAACAAATGTCAGGAAAAGAAAATTCATTAACAGAGATCTGGCTCATGATTCAGA
AGAACTCTTTCAAGATCTAAGTCAATTACAGGAAACATGGCTTGCAGAAGTGGCTTTTCATGGCCTGCCA
CTGAAAATCAAGAAAGAACCCCACAGTCCATGTTCAGAAATCAGCTCTGCCTGCAGTCAAGAACAGCCCT
TTAAATTCAGCTATGGAGAAAAGTGCCTGTACAATGTCAGTGCCTATGATCAGAAGCCACAAGTGGGAAT
GAGGCCCTCCAACCCCCCCACACCATCCAGCACGCCAGTGTCCCCACTGCATCATGCATCTCCAAACTCA
ACTCATACACCGAAACCTGACCGGGCCTTCCCAGCTCACCTCCCTCCATCGCAGTCCATACCAGATAGCA
GCTACCCCATGGACCACAGATTTCGCCGCCAGCTTTCTGAACCCTGTAACTCCTTTCCTCCTTTGCCGAC
GATGCCAAGGGAAGGACGTCCTATGTACCAACGCCAGATGTCTGAGCCAAACATCCCCTTCCCACCACAA
GGCTTTAAGCAGGAGTACCACGACCCAGTGTATGAACACAACACCATGGTTGGCAGTGCGGCCAGCCAAA
GCTTTCCCCCTCCTCTGATGATTAAACAGGAACCCAGAGATTTTGCATATGACTCAGAAGTGCCTAGCTG
CCACTCCATTTATATGAGGCAAGAAGGCTTCCTGGCTCATCCCAGCAGAACAGAAGGCTGTATGTTTGAA
AAGGGCCCCAGGCAGTTTTATGATGACACCTGTGTTGTCCCAGAAAAATTCGATGGAGACATCAAACAAG
AGCCAGGAATGTATCGGGAAGGACCCACATACCAACGGCGAGGATCACTTCAGCTCTGGCAGTTTTTGGT
AGCTCTTCTGGATGACCCTTCAAATTCTCATTTTATTGCCTGGACTGGTCGAGGCATGGAATTTAAACTG
ATTGAGCCTGAAGAGGTGGCCCGACGTTGGGGCATTCAGAAAAACAGGCCAGCTATGAACTATGATAAAC
TTAGCCGTTCACTCCGCTATTACTATGAGAAAGGAATTATGCAAAAGGTGGCTGGAGAGAGATATGTCTA
CAAGTTTGTGTGTGATCCAGAAGCCCTTTTCTCCATGGCCTTTCCAGATAATCAGCGTCCACTGCTGAAG
ACAGACATGGAACGTCACATCAACGAGGAGGACACAGTGCCTCTTTCTCACTTTGATGAGAGCATGGCCT
ACATGCCGGAAGGGGGCTGCTGCAACCCCCACCCCTACAACGAAGGCTACGTGTATTAGTAATGAACTAG
TCCGTAACTTGAAAGTATTTCGATTTCTTGGCTTTATATATCTTGTGGAAAGGACGACCAAGCAACGACC
AAACGACTAAC
