>Addgene plasmid #142024 | TFORF2308 | depositor partial sequence | sequence record 278210 | Barcode
CCAAGCAACGACCAAACGACTAAC
